>Addgene plasmid #205274 | pMSSM58: pCMV-HA-NLS-SpuFz1-D487K | addgene full sequence | sequence record 403617 | Addgene NGS Result
CGTTACATAACTTACGGTAAATGGCCCGCCTGGCTGACCGCCCAACGACCCCCGCCCATTGACGTCAATA
ATGACGTATGTTCCCATAGTAACGCCAATAGGGACTTTCCATTGACGTCAATGGGTGGAGTATTTACGGT
AAACTGCCCACTTGGCAGTACATCAAGTGTATCATATGCCAAGTACGCCCCCTATTGACGTCAATGACGG
TAAATGGCCCGCCTGGCATTATGCCCAGTACATGACCTTATGGGACTTTCCTACTTGGCAGTACATCTAC
GTATTAGTCATCGCTATTACCATGGTGATGCGGTTTTGGCAGTACATCAATGGGCGTGGATAGCGGTTTG
ACTCACGGGGATTTCCAAGTCTCCACCCCATTGACGTCAATGGGAGTTTGTTTTGGCACCAAAATCAACG
GGACTTTCCAAAATGTCGTAACAACTCCGCCCCATTGACGCAAATGGGCGGTAGGCGTGTACGGTGGGAG
GTCTATATAAGCAGAGCTGGTTTAGTGAACCGTCAGATCCGCTAGCGCTACCGGACTCAGATCGCCACCA
TGTACCCCTACGACGTGCCAGACTACGCCCCTGCGGCAAAAAAGAAAAAGTTGGACGGCGGCTCTGGCGG
CGGAGGATCTGGCGGAGGTGGAAGCGGAGGACCGCCTAAGAAGAAGCAGAAGCTGGAACGGCTGAAGAAA
CTGGACAAGCCCACACTGCACACCTGTAACAAGACCAGCTTCGCCAAGGCCTTCCTGCCTAACGAGACAT
ACCGGCAGCGGCTGCTGGACTATATCGCCATCATTCACCAGCTGGCCGACCACGCCTCTCACGCCCTGAA
GTTTTACATCCTGAGCACCTCCACCAGCAGCTTCCCTGTGGTGCACGAGGATACCATCGAGGCCATCCTG
TACCTGCTGAACAAGGGCGAAGCCTGGCATCCCAGAAAAGAGGCCAAGAAGGCCTGGCGGGATTGCCTGC
TGCCTTACGTGCAGAGATACTGCCAGATCGTGGGCTTCATTCACCCCAACCTGAGAGGCGAGCAGCAGAG
CATCAACTACCTGACCGTGTCCATGATGACCAACCTGAAAGTGAACGTGCAAGAGCACTTCATGCAGATG
CTGCTGCGGTACATCAATCTGCGCTTCGACGTGAAGGGCCAGAAGCAGAGACTGCCTCCTAAGAGCGACG
CCCGCAAGGCCTTTTTCACCCGGCTGAGATACCTGAAGTCCGTGTTCCTGTTCGACGTGGTGCCCGAGCT
GGAATTCCTGGACGATCTGACCCCTCTGGAAAGCGAGGTGCTGGAAGAGATCTGGTCCCTGGACCTGCCT
TTTCTGCCCAACGATCCTCTGGCCTACGCCATCGTGGCCGATCCTATGAGCTTCTTCCCAGCCTACTGCA
AGCTGAGCGGCCTGTACGAGCAGTACGGCTTCCAGCGGTTTAGCGCCATTCCTCTGCGGAGAAGCCTGAT
CCAGTCTCACGTGCGGATCGACACCATCATCCTGTATCAGCACATCCTGTGCATCACCAGACGGGACGCC
GAGACAGTGGAAAAGGACGACCTGTGGATGAGAGTGTGCAACCTGTGCACCAAAGCCTTCCGGTCCAGAT
GCGGCATGCACTTCGAGGGCAGCATCACAACAGATGGCGCCAGCGTGTCCGTGTACCTGAAACACCCTGA
GGCCGATAAGTACGGCAAGAGAGGCGCCAGAAAGTCCGCCAATACTGTGGCCGCCGAAGTGAAGGCCCTG
TACGTGGAAAACAACCTGCCTGCCTGTAGAGCCGCCGAGAACGTGGTGGTCATCGACCCCAACAAGCGGG
ATATCCTGTACTGCCAGGACAGCAACGGCACCACCTTCAGATACACCGCCAACCAGAGAGCCGTGGAAAC
CGGCAGCAGAAGATTCGCCAAGCGGCGGGAAGCCATGAAGGAAGAAGCCGGCGTTGACCTGATCGAGAGC
AGAATCCCTAGCCACAAGACCATGAACCTGATGGACTTCACCAGATACCTGCTCGTGCGGAGAGCCGACT
GGGACAGACGGAAAGAGTTCTACTCTCACCCCGCTCACACCCGGTGGAAGTGGCACAGCTTCATCAACCG
GCAGAAGTCCGAGAGCAAGCTGATCAGCAACATGCGGAACAAATACGGCGAGAACTTCACCGTGGTCATG
GGCGATTGGAGCGACGCTGGAAGAACCGCCAGATTCCAGACCAGCAGCAAGACCAAAGGCTGGCGGACCC
TGTTCAAGCGGAACCGGATCGATTGCTTCCTGCTGGACGAGTACAAGACCTCCAGCGTGTGCCCTAGATG
CAGCAGCAGCGAGTTCGTGGAAAAGAAGTTCAAGACCCGGCCTCACAGCAGACCCTGGCGAAGAAGAGAG
GGCAAGATCGAGAAGGTGCACGGCCTGCTGGGCTGCACCAATCCTAATTGTCTGCAGCAGGCCTGGACCA
GCGGCATGAGATACTGGAACCGGGACATGCTGAGCACATGCAACATGCTGCTGATCGTGCGGTCCATGCT
GGATGGCCATGGCAGACCTGAGGTGTTCTCTAGATCTGTGCCTGCCGTGGCCTGACTAGCATAACCCCTT
GGGGCGCACTCCTCAGGTGCAGGCTGCCTATCAGAAGGTGGTGGCTGGTGTGGCCAATGCCCTGGCTCAC
AAATACCACTGAGATCTTTTTCCCTCTGCCAAAAATTATGGGGACATCATGAAGCCCCTTGAGCATCTGA
CTTCTGGCTAATAAAGGAAATTTATTTTCATTGCAATAGTGTGTTGGAATTTTTTGTGTCTCTCACTCGG
AAGGACATATGGGAGGGCAAATCATTTAAAACATCAGAATGAGTATTTGGTTTAGAGTTTGGCAACATAT
GCCCATATGCTGGCTGCCATGAACAAAGGTTGGCTATAAAGAGGTCATCAGTATATGAAACAGCCCCCTG
CTGTCCATTCCTTATTCCATAGAAAAGCCTTGACTTGAGGTTAGATTTTTTTTATATTTTGTTTTGTGTT
ATTTTTTTCTTTAACATCCCTAAAATTTTCCTTACATGTTTTACTAGCCAGATTTTTCCTCCTCTCCTGA
CTACTCCCAGTCATAGCTGTCCCTCTTCTCTTATGGAGATCCCTCGACCTGCAGCCCAAGCTTGGCGTAA
TCATGGTCATAGCTGTTTCCTGTGTGAAATTGTTATCCGCTCACAATTCCACACAACATACGAGCCGGAA
GCATAAAGTGTAAAGCCTGGGGTGCCTAATGAGTGAGCTAACTCACATTAATTGCGTTGCGCTCACTGCC
CGCTTTCCAGTCGGGAAACCTGTCGTGCCAGCGGATCCGCATCTCAATTAGTCAGCAACCATAGTCCCGC
CCCTAACTCCGCCCATCCCGCCCCTAACTCCGCCCAGTTCCGCCCATTCTCCGCCCCATGGCTGACTAAT
TTTTTTTATTTATGCAGAGGCCGAGGCCGCCTCGGCCTCTGAGCTATTCCAGAAGTAGTGAGGAGGCTTT
TTTGGAGGCCTAGGCTTTTGCAAAAAGCTAACTTGTTTATTGCAGCTTATAATGGTTACAAATAAAGCAA
TAGCATCACAAATTTCACAAATAAAGCATTTTTTTCACTGCATTCTAGTTGTGGTTTGTCCAAACTCATC
AATGTATCTTATCATGTCTGGATCCGCTGCATTAATGAATCGGCCAACGCGCGGGGAGAGGCGGTTTGCG
TATTGGGCGCTCTTCCGCTTCCTCGCTCACTGACTCGCTGCGCTCGGTCGTTCGGCTGCGGCGAGCGGTA
TCAGCTCACTCAAAGGCGGTAATACGGTTATCCACAGAATCAGGGGATAACGCAGGAAAGAACATGTGAG
CAAAAGGCCAGCAAAAGGCCAGGAACCGTAAAAAGGCCGCGTTGCTGGCGTTTTTCCATAGGCTCCGCCC
CCCTGACGAGCATCACAAAAATCGACGCTCAAGTCAGAGGTGGCGAAACCCGACAGGACTATAAAGATAC
CAGGCGTTTCCCCCTGGAAGCTCCCTCGTGCGCTCTCCTGTTCCGACCCTGCCGCTTACCGGATACCTGT
CCGCCTTTCTCCCTTCGGGAAGCGTGGCGCTTTCTCATAGCTCACGCTGTAGGTATCTCAGTTCGGTGTA
GGTCGTTCGCTCCAAGCTGGGCTGTGTGCACGAACCCCCCGTTCAGCCCGACCGCTGCGCCTTATCCGGT
AACTATCGTCTTGAGTCCAACCCGGTAAGACACGACTTATCGCCACTGGCAGCAGCCACTGGTAACAGGA
TTAGCAGAGCGAGGTATGTAGGCGGTGCTACAGAGTTCTTGAAGTGGTGGCCTAACTACGGCTACACTAG
AAGAACAGTATTTGGTATCTGCGCTCTGCTGAAGCCAGTTACCTTCGGAAAAAGAGTTGGTAGCTCTTGA
TCCGGCAAACAAACCACCGCTGGTAGCGGTGGTTTTTTTGTTTGCAAGCAGCAGATTACGCGCAGAAAAA
AAGGATCTCAAGAAGATCCTTTGATCTTTTCTACGGGGTCTGACGCTCAGTGGAACGAAAACTCACGTTA
AGGGATTTTGGTCATGAGATTATCAAAAAGGATCTTCACCTAGATCCTTTTAAATTAAAAATGAAGTTTT
AAATCAATCTAAAGTATATATGAGTAAACTTGGTCTGACAGTTACCAATGCTTAATCAGTGAGGCACCTA
TCTCAGCGATCTGTCTATTTCGTTCATCCATAGTTGCCTGACTCCCCGTCGTGTAGATAACTACGATACG
GGAGGGCTTACCATCTGGCCCCAGTGCTGCAATGATACCGCGAGACCCACGCTCACCGGCTCCAGATTTA
TCAGCAATAAACCAGCCAGCCGGAAGGGCCGAGCGCAGAAGTGGTCCTGCAACTTTATCCGCCTCCATCC
AGTCTATTAATTGTTGCCGGGAAGCTAGAGTAAGTAGTTCGCCAGTTAATAGTTTGCGCAACGTTGTTGC
CATTGCTACAGGCATCGTGGTGTCACGCTCGTCGTTTGGTATGGCTTCATTCAGCTCCGGTTCCCAACGA
TCAAGGCGAGTTACATGATCCCCCATGTTGTGCAAAAAAGCGGTTAGCTCCTTCGGTCCTCCGATCGTTG
TCAGAAGTAAGTTGGCCGCAGTGTTATCACTCATGGTTATGGCAGCACTGCATAATTCTCTTACTGTCAT
GCCATCCGTAAGATGCTTTTCTGTGACTGGTGAGTACTCAACCAAGTCATTCTGAGAATAGTGTATGCGG
CGACCGAGTTGCTCTTGCCCGGCGTCAATACGGGATAATACCGCGCCACATAGCAGAACTTTAAAAGTGC
TCATCATTGGAAAACGTTCTTCGGGGCGAAAACTCTCAAGGATCTTACCGCTGTTGAGATCCAGTTCGAT
GTAACCCACTCGTGCACCCAACTGATCTTCAGCATCTTTTACTTTCACCAGCGTTTCTGGGTGAGCAAAA
ACAGGAAGGCAAAATGCCGCAAAAAAGGGAATAAGGGCGACACGGAAATGTTGAATACTCATACTCTTCC
TTTTTCAATATTATTGAAGCATTTATCAGGGTTATTGTCTCATGAGCGGATACATATTTGAATGTATTTA
GAAAAATAAACAAATAGGGGTTCCGCGCACATTTCCCCGAAAAGTGCCACCTGGGTCGACATTGATTATT
GACTAGTAATAGTAATCAATTACGGGGTCATTAGTTCATAGCCCATATATGGAGTTCCG
Features (pLannotate 1.2.2; 17 found; start..end, strand, type, name):
      1..304     +  enhancer       CMV enhancer: human cytomegalovirus immediate early enhancer
    305..508     +  promoter       CMV promoter: human cytomegalovirus (CMV) immediate early promoter
    531..553     +  misc_feature   MCS (fragment): multiple cloning site
   2576..2595    +  terminator     T7 terminator (fragment): transcription terminator for bacteriophage T7 RNA polymerase
   2598..2669    +  CDS            HBB (fragment): HBB_PONPY - Experimental evidence at transcript level: Swiss-Prot protein existence level 2. Involved in oxygen transport from the lung to the various peripheral tissues. From Pongo pygmaeus (Bornean orangutan).
   2740..2795    +  polyA_signal   β-globin poly(A) signal: rabbit β-globin polyadenylation signal (Gil and Proudfoot, 1987)
   3180..3196    -  protein_bind   lac operator: The lac repressor binds to the lac operator to inhibit transcription in E. coli. This inhibition can be relieved by adding lactose or isopropyl-β-D-thiogalactopyranoside (IPTG). lac repressor encoded by lacI
   3204..3234    -  promoter       lac promoter: promoter for the E. coli lac operon
   3249..3270    -  protein_bind   CAP binding site: CAP binding activates transcription in the presence of cAMP. E. coli catabolite activator protein
   3283..3322    -  CDS            lacI (fragment): lac repressor; lacI; The lac repressor binds to the lac operator to inhibit transcription in E. coli. This inhibition can be relieved by adding lactose or isopropyl-β-D-thiogalactopyranoside (IPTG).
   3329..3351    +  promoter       SV40 promoter (fragment): SV40 enhancer and early promoter
   3375..3510    +  rep_origin     SV40 ori: SV40 origin of replication
   3530..3664    +  polyA_signal   SV40 poly(A) signal: SV40 polyadenylation signal
   3666..3720    -  CDS            lacI (fragment): lac repressor; lacI; The lac repressor binds to the lac operator to inhibit transcription in E. coli. This inhibition can be relieved by adding lactose or isopropyl-β-D-thiogalactopyranoside (IPTG).
   3903..4491    -  rep_origin     ori: high-copy-number ColE1/pMB1/pBR322/pUC origin of replication
   4662..5522    -  CDS            AmpR: β-lactamase; bla; confers resistance to ampicillin, carbenicillin, and related antibiotics
   5523..5627    -  promoter       AmpR promoter: bla
