[The description below was written by a language model from this plasmid's Addgene catalogue record and pLannotate feature annotations shown in this document.]
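Description:
pMSSM58: pCMV-HA-NLS-SpuFz1-D487K is a 5.7 kb mammalian expression plasmid built on a pCMV backbone for transient expression of a Fanzor protein in human cells. It is propagated in E. coli as a high-copy plasmid through a ColE1/pUC-type origin and selected with ampicillin via a β-lactamase gene driven by its own bla promoter. The backbone also carries an SV40 origin of replication with a fragment of the SV40 early promoter and an SV40 poly(A) signal, which can support episomal amplification in cells expressing SV40 large T antigen. Remnants of lac regulatory sequence (lac promoter, operator, CAP site and short lacI fragments) appear to be cloning-vector leftovers. No mammalian selection marker is annotated.

The payload is a human codon-optimized coding sequence for SpuFz1, the Fanzor 1 protein from the chytrid fungus Spizellomyces punctatus, carrying a D487K substitution and fused at its N terminus to an HA epitope tag and a nuclear localization signal. Transcription is driven by the human cytomegalovirus immediate-early enhancer and promoter, and the transcript is terminated by a rabbit β-globin polyadenylation signal preceded by a short β-globin-derived fragment. The automated feature table does not annotate the open reading frame itself, but the unannotated stretch of about 2 kb between the multiple cloning site remnant and the downstream terminator elements is where it would lie. Fanzor proteins are eukaryotic RNA-guided endonucleases, and this plasmid supplies the nuclear-targeted, HA-detectable protein component. The record does not state the functional effect of the D487K mutation, and no guide RNA cassette is annotated, so the guide would presumably have to be provided separately.
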