Addgene plasmid #205274: pMSSM58: pCMV-HA-NLS-SpuFz1-D487K
Purpose: Human expression vector for human codon optimized N-terminal NLS-tagged SpuFz1-D487K
Depositing lab: Feng Zhang. Depositing organization: Broad Institute. Publication: Fanzor is a eukaryotic programmable RNA-guided endonuclease. Saito M, Xu P, Faure G, Maguire S, Kannan S, Altae-Tran H, Vo S, Desimone A, Macrae RK, Zhang F. Nature. 2023 Jun 28. doi: 10.1038/s41586-023-06356-2. PubMed 37380027.
Backbone
  Vector backbone: pCMV
  Vector type: Mammalian Expression
Growth in bacteria
  Bacterial resistance: Ampicillin, 100 μg/mL
  Growth temperature: 37°C
  Growth strain: DH5alpha
  Copy number: High Copy
Gene/Insert
  Gene/Insert name: SpuFz1
  Species: Spizellomyces punctatus
  Mutation: D487K
  Tag / fusion protein: HA, NLS(Makkerh) (N terminal on insert)
  Cloning method: Gibson Cloning
Terms and licenses: Academic/Nonprofit Terms; Industry Terms: Not Available to Industry
How to cite: pMSSM58: pCMV-HA-NLS-SpuFz1-D487K was a gift from Feng Zhang (Addgene plasmid # 205274 ; http://n2t.net/addgene:205274 ; RRID:Addgene_205274)
